>Addgene plasmid #145344 | pmCellFree_KA1_ZIKV NS2B | addgene full sequence | sequence record 305785 | Addgene NGS Result
CCTGCATCTTTTAATCAAATCCCAAGATGTGTATAAACGCGCCGGTATGTACAGGAAGAGGTTTATACTA
AACTGTTACATTGCAAACGTGGTTTCGTGTGCCAAGTGTGAAAACCGATGTTTAATCAAGGCTCTGACGC
ATTTCTACAACCACGACTCCAAGTGTGTGGGTGAAGTCATGCATCTTTTAATCAAATCCCAAGATGTGTA
TAAACCACCAAACTGCCAAAAAATGAAAACTGTCGACAAGCTCTGTCCGTTTGCTGGCAACTGCAAGGGT
CTCAATCCTATTTGTAATTATTGAATAATAAAACAATTATAAATGTCAAATTTGTTTTTTATTAACGATA
CAAACCAAACGCAACAAGAACATTTGTAGTATTATCTATAATTGAAAACGCGTAGTTATAATCGCTGAGG
TAATATTTAAAATCATTTTCAAATGATTCACAGTTAATTTGCGACAATATAATTTTATTTTCACATAAAC
TAGACGCCTTGTCGTCTTCTTCTTCGTATTCCTTCTCTTTTTCATTTTTCTCTTCATAAAAATTAACATA
GTTATTATCGTATCCATATATGTATCTATCGTATAGAGTAAATTTTTTGTTGTCATAAATATATATGTCT
TTTTTAATGGGGTGTATAGTACCGCTGCGCATAGTTTTTCTGTAATTTACAACAGTGCTATTTTCTGGTA
GTTCTTCGGAGTGTGTTGCTTTAATTATTAAATTTATATAATCAATGAATTTGGGATCGTCGGTTTTGTA
CAATATGTTGCCGGCATAGTACGCAGCTTCTTCTAGTTCAATTACACCATTTTTTAGCAGCACCGGATTA
ACATAACTTTCCAAAATGTTGTACGAACCGTTAAACAAAAACAGTTCACCTCCCTTTTCTATACTATTGT
CTGCGAGCAGTTGTTTGTTGTTAAAAATAACAGCCATTGTAATGAGACGCACAAACTAATATCACAAACT
GGAAATGTCTATCAATATATAGTTGCTGATGGCCGGCCGTAATGAGACGCACAAACTAATATCACAAACT
GGAAATGTCTATCAATATATAGTTGCTCTAGTTATTAATAGTAATCAATTACGGGGTCATTAGTTCATAG
CCCATATATGGAGTTCCGCGTTACATAACTTACGGTAAATGGCCCGCCTGGCTGACCGCCCAACGACCCC
CGCCCATTGACGTCAATAATGACGTATGTTCCCATAGTAACGCCAATAGGGACTTTCCATTGACGTCAAT
GGGTGGAGTATTTACGGTAAACTGCCCACTTGGCAGTACATCAAGTGTATCATATGCCAAGTACGCCCCC
TATTGACGTCAATGACGGTAAATGGCCCGCCTGGCATTATGCCCAGTACATGACCTTATGGGACTTTCCT
ACTTGGCAGTACATCTACGTATTAGTCATCGCTATTACCATGCATGGTCGAGGTGAGCCCCACGTTCTGC
TTCACTCTCCCCATCTCCCCCCCCTCCCCACCCCCAATTTTGTATTTATTTATTTTTTAATTATTTTGTG
CAGCGATGGGGGCGGGGGGGGGGGGGGGGCGCGCGCCGGGGGGGGGGGGGGGGGGGGGGGGGGGGGGGGG
GGGGGGGCGGAGAGGTGCGGCGGCAGCCAATCAGAGCGGCGCGCTCCGAAAGTTTCCTTTTATGGCGAGG
CGGCGGCGGCGGCGGCCCTATAAAAAGCGAAGCGCGCGGCGGGCGGGAGTCGCTGCGCGCTGCCTTCGCC
CCGTGCCCCGCTCCGCCGCCGCCTCGCGCCGCCCGCCCCGGCTCTGACTGACCGCGTTACTCCCACAGGT
GAGCGGGCGGGACGGCCCTTCTCCTTCGGGCTGTAATTAGCGCTTGGTTTAATGACGGCTTGTTTCTTTT
CTGTGGCTGCGTGAAAGCCTTGAGGGGCTCCGGGAGGGCCCTTTGTGCGGGGGGAGCGGCTCGGGGCTGT
CCGCGGGGGGACGGCTGCCTTCGGGGGGGACGGGGCAGGGCGGGGTTCGGCTTCTGGCGTGTGACCGGCG
GCTCTAGAGCCTCTGCTAACCATGTTCATGCCTTCTTCTTTTTCCTACAGCTCCTGGGCAACGTGCTGGT
TATTGTGCTGTCTCATCATTTTGGCAAAGAATTGGATCGGACGTCTAATACGACTCACTATAGGGACATC
TTAAGTTTATTTTATTTTATTTTATTTTATTTTATTTTATTTTATTTTATTTTATTTTATTTTATTTAAC
CATGACAGTAATGTATAAAGTCTGTAAAGACATTAAACACGTAAGTGAAACCATGGGCACCTCTGGTCAC
CACCATCACCACCATCACCACGGCACAAGCAAGGGCGAGGAGCTGTTCACCGGGGTGGTGCCCATCCTGG
TCGAGTTGGACGGCGACGTAAACGGCCACAAGTTCAGCGTGTCCGGCGAGGGCGAGGGCGATGCCACCTA
CGGCAAGCTGACCCTGAAGTTCATCTGCACCACCGGCAAGCTGCCCGTGCCCTGGCCCACCCTCGTGACC
ACCCTGACCTACGGCGTGCAGTGCTTCAGCCGCTACCCCGACCACATGAAGCAGCACGACTTCTTCAAGT
CCGCCATGCCCGAAGGCTACGTCCAGGAGCGCACCATCTTCTTCAAGGACGACGGCAACTACAAGACCCG
CGCCGAGGTGAAGTTCGAGGGCGACACCCTGGTGAACCGCATCGAGCTGAAGGGCATCGACTTCAAGGAG
GACGGCAACATCCTGGGGCACAAGCTGGAGTACAACTACAACAGCCACAACGTCTATATCATGGCCGACA
AGCAGAAGAACGGCATCAAGGTGAACTTCAAGATCCGCCACAACATCGAGGACGGCAGCGTGCAGCTCGC
CGACCACTACCAGCAGAACACCCCCATCGGCGACGGCCCCGTGCTGCTGCCCGACAACCACTACCTGAGC
ACCCAGTCCGCCCTGAGCAAAGACCCCAACGAGAAGCGCGATCACATGGTCCTGCTGGAGTTCGTGACCG
CCGCCGGGATCACTCTCGGCATGGACGAGCTATACAAGCTGGAGGTGCTCTTCCAGGGTCCGACAAGTTT
GTACAAAAAAGCAGGCTTCAGCTGGCCCCCTAGTGAAGTTCTCACAGCCGTTGGCCTGATATGTGCACTG
GCCGGAGGGTTTGCCAAGGCAGACATTGAGATGGCTGGACCGATGGCTGCAGTAGGCTTGCTAATTGTCA
GCTATGTGGTCTCGGGAAAGAGTGTGGACATGTACATTGAAAGAGCAGGAGACATCACATGGGAAAAGGA
CGCGGAAGTCACTGGAAACAGTCCTCGGCTTGACGTGGCACTGGATGAGAGTGGTGACTTCTCCTTGGTA
GAGGAAGATGGTCCACCCATGAGAGAGATCATACTCAAGGTGGTCCTGATGGCCATCTGTGGCATGAACC
CAATAGCTATACCTTTTGCTGCAGGAGCGTGGTATGTGTATGTGAAGACTGGGAAAAGGAACCCAGCTTT
CTTGTACAAAGTGGTGTAAGCGGCCGCCAGCTTTCTAGACCAGTTTAAACATCACCATCACCATCACTAA
GTGATTAACCTCAGGTGCAGGCTGCCTATCAGAAGGTGGTGGCTGGTGTGGCCAATGCCCTGGCTCACAA
ATACCACTGAGATCGATCTTTTTCCCTCTGCCAAAAATTATGGGGACATCATGAAGCCCCTTGAGCATCT
GACTTCTGGCTAATAAAGGAAATTTATTTTCATTGCAATAGTGTGTTGGAATTTTTTGTGTCTCTCACTC
GGAAGGACATATGGGAGGGCAAATCATTTAAAACATCAGAATGAGTATTTGGTTTAGAGTTTGGCAACAT
ATGCCCATATGTAACTAGCATAACCCCTTGGGGCCTCTAAACGGGTCTTGAGGGGTTTTTTGCTGAAAGC
ATGCGGAGGAAATTCTCCTTGAAGTTTCCCTGGTGTTCAAAGTAAAGGAGTTTGCACCAGACGCACCTCT
GTTCACTGGTCCGGCGTATTAAAACACGATACATTGTTATTAGTACATTTATTAAGCGCTAGATTCTGTG
CGTTGTTGATTTACAGACAATTGTTGTACGTATTTTAATAATTCATTAAATTTATAATCTTTAGGGTGGT
ATGTTAGAGCGAAAATCAAATGATTTTCAGCGTCTTTATATCTGAATTTAAATATTAAATCCTCAATAGA
TTTGTAAAATAGGTTTCGATTAGTTTCAAACAAGGGTTGTTTTTCCGAACCGATGGCTGGACTATCTAAT
GGATTTTCGCTCAACGCCACAAAACTTGCCAAATCTTGTAGCAGCAATCTAGCTTTGTCGATATTCGTTT
GTGTTTTGTTTTGTAATAAAGGTTCGACGTCGTTCAAAATATTATGCGCTTTTGTATTTCTTTCATCACT
GTCGTTAGTGTACAATTGACTCGACGTAAACACGTTAAATAGAGCTTGGACATATTTAACATCGGGCGTG
TTAGCTTTATTAGGCCGATTATCGTCGTCGTCCCAACCCTCGTCGTTAGAAGTTGCTTCCGAAGACGATT
TTGCCATAGCCACACGACGCCTATTAATTGTGTCGGCTAACACGTCCGCGATCAAATTTGTAGTTGAGCT
TTTTGGAATTGCGATCGCATAACTTCGTATAGCATACATTATACGAAGTTATAAGCTCGGAACGCTGCGC
TCGGTCGTTCGGCTGCGGCGAGCGGTATCAGCTCACTCAAAGGCGGTAATACGGTTATCCACAGAATCAG
GGGATAACGCAGGAAAGAACATGTGAGCAAAAGGCCAGCAAAAGGCCAGGAACCGTAAAAAGGCCGCGTT
GCTGGCGTTTTTCCATAGGCTCCGCCCCCTGACGAGCATCACAAAAATCGACGCTCAAGTCAGAGGTGGC
GAAACCCGACAGGACTATAAAGATACCAGGCGTTTCCCCCTGGAAGCTCCCTCGTGCGCTCTCCTGTTCC
GACCCTGCCGCTTACCGGATACCTGTCCGCCTTTCTCCCTTCGGGAAGCGTGGCGCTTTCTCATAGCTCA
CGCTGTAGGTATCTCAGTTCGGTGTAGGTCGTTCGCTCCAAGCTGGGCTGTGTGCACGAACCCCCCGTTC
AGCCCGACCGCTGCGCCTTATCCGGTAACTATCGTCTTGAGTCCAACCCGGTAAGACACGACTTATCGCC
ACTGGCAGCAGCCACTGGTAACAGGATTAGCAGAGCGAGGTATGTAGGCGGTGCTACAGAGTTCTTGAAG
TGGTGGCCTAACTACGGCTACACTAGAAGAACAGTATTTGGTATCTGCGCTCTGCTGAAGCCAGTTACCT
TCGGAAAAAGAGTTGGTAGCTCTTGATCCGGCAAACAAACCACCGCTGGTAGCGGTGGTTTTTTTGTTTG
CAAGCAGCAGATTACGCGCAGAAAAAAAGGATCTCAAGAAGATCCTTTGTTACCAATGCTTAATCAGTGA
GGCACCTATCTCAGCGATCTGTCTATTTCGTTCATCCATAGTTGCCTGACTCCCCGTCGTGTAGATAACT
ACGATACGGGAGGGCTTACCATCTGGCCCCAGTGCTGCAATGATACCGCGAGACCCACGCTCACCGGCTC
CAGATTTATCAGCAATAAACCAGCCAGCCGGAAGGGCCGAGCGCAGAAGTGGTCCTGCAACTTTATCCGC
CTCCATCCAGTCTATTAATTGTTGCCGGGAAGCTAGAGTAAGTAGTTCGCCAGTTAATAGTTTGCGCAAC
GTTGTTGCCATTGCTACAGGCATCGTGGTGTCACGCTCGTCGTTTGGTATGGCTTCATTCAGCTCCGGTT
CCCAACGATCAAGGCGAGTTACATGATCCCCCATGTTGTGCAAAAAAGCGGTTAGCTCCTTCGGTCCTCC
GATCGTTGTCAGAAGTAAGTTGGCCGCAGTGTTATCACTCATGGTTATGGCAGCACTGCATAATTCTCTT
ACTGTCATGCCATCCGTAAGATGCTTTTCTGTGACTGGTGAGTACTCAACCAAGTCATTCTGAGAATAGT
GTATGCGGCGACCGAGTTGCTCTTGCCCGGCGTCAATACGGGATAATACCGCGCCACATAGCAGAACTTT
AAAAGTGCTCATCATTGGAAAACGTTCTTCGGGGCGAAAACTCTCAAGGATCTTACCGCTGTTGAGATCC
AGTTCGATGTAACCCACTCGTGCACCCAACTGATCTTCAGCATCTTTTACTTTCACCAGCGTTTCTGGGT
GAGCAAAAACAGGAAGGCAAAATGCCGCAAAAAAGGGAATAAGGGCGACACGGAAATGTTGAATACTCAT
ACTCTTCCTTTTTCAATATTATTGAAGCATTTATCAGGGTTATTGTCTCATGTCCGCGCGTT
Features (pLannotate 1.2.2; 21 found; start..end, strand, type, name):
      3..38      +  CDS            lef2 (fragment): baculovirus late expression factor 2
    180..1007    +  misc_recomb    baculovirus recombination region (lef2/ORF603): contains ORF603 and part of lef2
   1019..1077    +  misc_recomb    baculovirus recombination region (ORF603) (fragment): contains ORF603 and part of lef2
   1139..1442    +  enhancer       CMV enhancer: human cytomegalovirus immediate early enhancer
   1448..1725    +  promoter       chicken β-actin promoter: No description available
   1726..1861    +  intron         hybrid intron (fragment): hybrid between chicken β-actin (CBA) and minute virus of mice (MMV) introns (Gray et al., 2011)
   1950..2080    +  intron         chimeric intron (fragment): chimera between introns from chicken β-actin and rabbit β-globin
   2146..2164    +  promoter       T7 promoter: promoter for bacteriophage T7 RNA polymerase
   2338..3048    +  CDS            EGFP: EGFP is a basic (constitutively fluorescent) green fluorescent protein published in 1996, derived from Aequorea victoria. It is reported to be a rapidly-maturing weak dimer with moderate acid sensitivity.
   3073..3097    +  protein_bind   attB1: mutant version of attB; recombination site for the Gateway® BP reaction BP Clonase™
   3100..3498    +  CDS            POLG_ZIKV (fragment): Experimental evidence at protein level: Swiss-Prot protein existence level 1. [RNA-directed RNA polymerase NS5]: Replicates the viral (+) and (-) RNA genome, and performs the capping of genomes in the cytoplasm (PubMed:31090058). Methylates viral RNA cap at guanine N-7 and ribose 2'-O positions. Once sufficient NS5 is expressed, binds to the cap-proximal structure and inhibits further translation of the viral genome (PubMed:32313955). Besides its role in RNA genome replication, also prevents the establishment of a cellular antiviral state by blocking the interferon-alpha/beta (IFN-alpha/beta)
   3491..3515    -  protein_bind   attB2: mutant version of attB; recombination site for the Gateway® BP reaction BP Clonase™
   3550..3567    +  CDS            7xHis (fragment): 6xHis affinity tag
   3579..3647    +  CDS            HBB (fragment): HBB_PONPY - Experimental evidence at transcript level: Swiss-Prot protein existence level 2. Involved in oxygen transport from the lung to the various peripheral tissues. From Pongo pygmaeus (Bornean orangutan).
   3722..3777    +  polyA_signal   β-globin poly(A) signal: rabbit β-globin polyadenylation signal (Gil and Proudfoot, 1987)
   3865..3912    +  terminator     T7 terminator: transcription terminator for bacteriophage T7 RNA polymerase
   3925..4630    +  misc_recomb    baculovirus recombination region (ORF1629): contains part of ORF1629
   4639..4672    +  protein_bind   loxP: Cre-mediated recombination occurs in the 8-bp core sequence (GCATACAT). Cre recombinase
   4840..5427    -  rep_origin     ori: high-copy-number ColE1/pMB1/pBR322/pUC origin of replication
   5440..6300    -  CDS            AmpR: β-lactamase; bla; confers resistance to ampicillin, carbenicillin, and related antibiotics
   6301..6352    -  promoter       AmpR promoter (fragment): bla
