[The description below was written by a language model from this plasmid's Addgene catalogue record and pLannotate feature annotations shown in this document.]
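Description:
pmCellFree_KA1_ZIKV NS2B is a multi-host expression plasmid built on the pmCellFree_KA1 backbone and designed to produce Zika virus NS2B as an N-terminal eGFP fusion, either in cell-free translation reactions or in mammalian cells. It is maintained in E. coli as a high-copy plasmid through a ColE1/pUC-type origin and is selected with ampicillin via the β-lactamase gene.

The expression cassette stacks two promoter systems upstream of a single open reading frame. A CAG-type arrangement (CMV enhancer, chicken β-actin promoter and chimeric intron sequences) drives transcription in mammalian cells, and a T7 promoter placed just downstream allows phage-polymerase transcription for in vitro or cell-free use. The coding region begins with EGFP, followed by the NS2B segment of the Zika polyprotein. This insert is flanked by attB1 and attB2 sites, consistent with its introduction by Gateway recombination. The annotation tool labels it generically as a polyprotein fragment with an NS5 description, but the catalogue identifies it as NS2B. The catalogue lists an 8xHis tag together with eGFP at the N terminus. The feature table, however, detects a His-tag fragment only downstream of attB2, so whether that copy is translated is not clear from the record.

Transcripts are terminated by a rabbit β-globin poly(A) signal for mammalian expression and a T7 terminator for phage-driven transcription. The cassette is bracketed by baculovirus recombination regions (lef2/ORF603 and ORF1629), which would in principle allow transfer into a baculovirus genome, and a loxP site lies next to these. The record does not describe a use for either element. The plasmid comes from a study mapping interactions among cell-free expressed Zika virus proteins, where the fluorescent tag serves for detection.
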