Addgene plasmid #145344: pmCellFree_KA1_ZIKV NS2B
Purpose: Cell-free/ mammalian expression vector for Zika virus NS2B protein with N-term eGFP
Depositing lab: Rob Parton. Depositing organization: University of Queensland. Publication: Mapping Interactions among Cell-Free Expressed Zika Virus Proteins. Varasteh Moradi S, Gagoski D, Mureev S, Walden P, McMahon KA, Parton RG, Johnston WA, Alexandrov K. J Proteome Res. 2020 Apr 3;19(4):1522-1532. doi: 10.1021/acs.jproteome.9b00771. Epub 2020 Mar 9. PubMed 32081002.
Backbone
  Vector backbone: pmCellFree_KA1
  Vector type: Bacterial Expression
Growth in bacteria
  Bacterial resistance: Ampicillin, 100 μg/mL
  Growth temperature: 37°C
  Growth strain: DH5alpha
  Copy number: High Copy
Gene/Insert
  Gene/Insert name: ZIKV NS2B
  Species: NC_012532 (ZIKAV)
  Promoter: T7- CMV/CAG
  Tag / fusion protein: 8xHis and eGFP (N terminal on backbone)
  Cloning method: Gateway Cloning
Terms and licenses: Academic/Nonprofit Terms; Industry Terms: Not Available to Industry
How to cite: pmCellFree_KA1_ZIKV NS2B was a gift from Rob Parton (Addgene plasmid # 145344 ; http://n2t.net/addgene:145344 ; RRID:Addgene_145344)
